Addgene plasmid #191619: pXD70LacZ3-Pcsd-LacZ
Purpose: E. coli - Eggerthella lenta shuttle plasmid (KanR), Pcsd promoter-lacZ, E. lenta constitutive promoter
Depositing lab: Emily Balskus. Depositing organization: Harvard University. Publication: Genetic manipulation of the human gut bacterium Eggerthella lenta reveals a widespread family of transcriptional regulators. Dong X, Guthrie BGH, Alexander M, Noecker C, Ramirez L, Glasser NR, Turnbaugh PJ, Balskus EP. Nat Commun. 2022 Dec 9;13(1):7624. doi: 10.1038/s41467-022-33576-3. PubMed 36494336.
Backbone
  Vector backbone: pXD69m2
  Vector type: Bacterial Expression
Growth in bacteria
  Bacterial resistance: Ampicillin and Kanamycin, 100 & 50 μg/mL
  Growth temperature: 37°C
  Growth strain: DH5alpha
  Copy number: High Copy
Gene/Insert
  Gene/Insert name: lacZ
  Species: E. coli
Terms and licenses: Academic/Nonprofit Terms; Industry Terms: Not Available to Industry
How to cite: pXD70LacZ3-Pcsd-LacZ was a gift from Emily Balskus (Addgene plasmid # 191619 ; http://n2t.net/addgene:191619 ; RRID:Addgene_191619)
