[The description below was written by a language model from this plasmid's Addgene catalogue record and pLannotate feature annotations shown in this document.]
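Description:
pXD70LacZ3-Pcsd-LacZ is a 9.5 kb shuttle plasmid built on the pXD69m2 backbone for moving a reporter gene between E. coli and the human gut actinobacterium Eggerthella lenta. In E. coli it is maintained at high copy by a ColE1/pUC-type origin and selected with ampicillin (β-lactamase under its native bla promoter) together with kanamycin. The kanamycin marker is an aphA-3 type aminoglycoside phosphotransferase, and the record identifies KanR as the shuttle plasmid's marker, which suggests it is the one used for selection in E. lenta. A short fragment resembling a streptothricin acetyltransferase gene lies just beside the kanamycin gene and is probably carried over with that resistance cassette rather than being a functional marker. The automated annotation leaves roughly the last 2.7 kb of the sequence unlabelled. The replicon that supports maintenance in E. lenta would be expected somewhere in the plasmid, but it is not identified in the feature table.

The payload is the full-length E. coli lacZ gene encoding β-galactosidase, placed downstream of Pcsd, which the record describes as a constitutive E. lenta promoter. The promoter itself is not annotated, but it would most plausibly sit in the short gap between a BioBrick prefix scar and the lacZ start. The reporter is followed by the phage T7 early (T7Te) terminator, and an rrnB T1 terminator elsewhere on the backbone helps insulate the cassette from read-through transcription. The construct serves as a constitutive-expression reporter for measuring promoter activity by β-galactosidase assay in E. lenta, for example as a reference alongside other promoter-lacZ fusions, in support of genetic tool development and studies of transcriptional regulation in this organism.
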