Features (pLannotate 1.2.2; 9 found; start..end, strand, type, name):
     23..94      +  terminator     rrnB T1 terminator: transcription terminator T1 from the E. coli rrnB gene
    275..863     -  rep_origin     ori: high-copy-number ColE1/pMB1/pBR322/pUC origin of replication
   1034..1894    -  CDS            AmpR: β-lactamase; bla; confers resistance to ampicillin, carbenicillin, and related antibiotics
   1895..1999    -  promoter       AmpR promoter: bla
   2242..2261    +  misc_feature   BioBrick prefix: BioBrick prefix for parts that start with "ATG"
   2437..5508    +  CDS            lacZ: BGAL_ECOLI - Experimental evidence at protein level: Swiss-Prot protein existence level 1. From Escherichia coli (strain K12).
   5529..5556    +  terminator     T7Te terminator: phage T7 early transcription terminator
   5679..6473    -  CDS            KanR: aminoglycoside phosphotransferase; aphA-3; confers resistance to kanamycin
   6569..6784    -  CDS            satA (fragment): STA_BACSU - Also known as yyaR. Experimental evidence at protein level: Swiss-Prot protein existence level 1. Involved in resistance to streptothricin, a broad-spectrum antibiotic produced by streptomycetes. Detoxifies streptothricin via acetylation of the beta amino group of the first beta-lysyl moiety of streptothricin. From Bacillus subtilis (strain 168).
>Addgene plasmid #191619 | pXD70LacZ3-Pcsd-LacZ | addgene full sequence | sequence record 375755 | Addgene NGS Result
GCTTGCTGGGGCTTTTCTTTTTCAAATAAAACGAAAGGCTCAGTCGAAAGACTGGGCCTTTCGTTTTATC
TGTTGTTTGTCGGTGAACGCTCTCTACTAGAGGAGCTCATGCCGGCGGCACCTCGCTAACGGATTCACCA
CTCCAAGAATTGGAGCCAATCAATTCTTGCGGAGAACTGTGAATGCGCAAACCAACCCTTGGCAGAACAT
ATCCATCGCGTCCGCCATCTCCAGCAGCCGCACGCGGCGCATCTCGGGCCGCGTTGCTGGCGTTTTTCCA
TAGGCTCCGCCCCCCTGACGAGCATCACAAAAATCGACGCTCAAGTCAGAGGTGGCGAAACCCGACAGGA
CTATAAAGATACCAGGCGTTTCCCCCTGGAAGCTCCCTCGTGCGCTCTCCTGTTCCGACCCTGCCGCTTA
CCGGATACCTGTCCGCCTTTCTCCCTTCGGGAAGCGTGGCGCTTTCTCATAGCTCACGCTGTAGGTATCT
CAGTTCGGTGTAGGTCGTTCGCTCCAAGCTGGGCTGTGTGCACGAACCCCCCGTTCAGCCCGACCGCTGC
GCCTTATCCGGTAACTATCGTCTTGAGTCCAACCCGGTAAGACACGACTTATCGCCACTGGCAGCAGCCA
CTGGTAACAGGATTAGCAGAGCGAGGTATGTAGGCGGTGCTACAGAGTTCTTGAAGTGGTGGCCTAACTA
CGGCTACACTAGAAGGACAGTATTTGGTATCTGCGCTCTGCTGAAGCCAGTTACCTTCGGAAAAAGAGTT
GGTAGCTCTTGATCCGGCAAACAAACCACCGCTGGTAGCGGTGGTTTTTTTGTTTGCAAGCAGCAGATTA
CGCGCAGAAAAAAAGGATCTCAAGAAGATCCTTTGATCTTTTCTACGGGGTCTGACGCTCAGTGGAACGA
AAACTCACGTTAAGGGATTTTGGTCATGAGATTATCAAAAAGGATCTTCACCTAGATCCTTTTAAATTAA
AAATGAAGTTTTAAATCAATCTAAAGTATATATGAGTAAACTTGGTCTGACAGTTACCAATGCTTAATCA
GTGAGGCACCTATCTCAGCGATCTGTCTATTTCGTTCATCCATAGTTGCCTGACTCCCCGTCGTGTAGAT
AACTACGATACGGGAGGGCTTACCATCTGGCCCCAGTGCTGCAATGATACCGCGAGACCCACGCTCACCG
GCTCCAGATTTATCAGCAATAAACCAGCCAGCCGGAAGGGCCGAGCGCAGAAGTGGTCCTGCAACTTTAT
CCGCCTCCATCCAGTCTATTAATTGTTGCCGGGAAGCTAGAGTAAGTAGTTCGCCAGTTAATAGTTTGCG
CAACGTTGTTGCCATTGCTGCAGGCATCGTGGTGTCACGCTCGTCGTTTGGTATGGCTTCATTCAGCTCC
GGTTCCCAACGATCAAGGCGAGTTACATGATCCCCCATGTTGTGCAAAAAAGCGGTTAGCTCCTTCGGTC
CTCCGATCGTTGTCAGAAGTAAGTTGGCCGCAGTGTTATCACTCATGGTTATGGCAGCACTGCATAATTC
TCTTACTGTCATGCCATCCGTAAGATGCTTTTCTGTGACTGGTGAGTACTCAACCAAGTCATTCTGAGAA
TAGTGTATGCGGCGACCGAGTTGCTCTTGCCCGGCGTCAACACGGGATAATACCGCGCCACATAGCAGAA
CTTTAAAAGTGCTCATCATTGGAAAACGTTCTTCGGGGCGAAAACTCTCAAGGATCTTACCGCTGTTGAG
ATCCAGTTCGATGTAACCCACTCGTGCACCCAACTGATCTTCAGCATCTTTTACTTTCACCAGCGTTTCT
GGGTGAGCAAAAACAGGAAGGCAAAATGCCGCAAAAAAGGGAATAAGGGCGACACGGAAATGTTGAATAC
TCATACTCTTCCTTTTTCAATATTATTGAAGCATTTATCAGGGTTATTGTCTCATGAGCGGATACATATT
TGAATGTATTTAGAAAAATAAACAAATAGGGGTTCCGCGCACATTTCCCCGAAAAGTGCCACCTGACGTC
TAAGAAACCATTATTATCATGACATTAACCTATAAAAATAGGCGTATCACGAGGCCCTTTCGTCTTCAAG
GCGAAAAAACCCCGCCGAAGCGGGGTTTTTTGCGAAATATAATGACCCTCTTGATAACCCAAGAGGGCAT
TTTTTAGGAACGGTTATTTGATTATTAATCCGGCGGCAACTGAAACGATTCGGATCCTGTATTACTATTC
TGAATTCGCGGCCGCTTCTAGATGAGCCCGCTCGATCAACGGATCGGTAAAATACGGGCGAAAAAGAGAA
TCCCGAGCTTTTTTGTTGCCGCATAGCGTATAGTAAGCATGTGCCCTCGAGGTGAGGGCGAGTGTTGCGG
CCATGCAGCACACAGTGTTACCTCCTCGGGGACGAGGAGAGGAAAGAGGATTTAAAATGACCATGATTAC
GGATTCACTGGCCGTCGTTTTACAACGTCGTGACTGGGAAAACCCTGGCGTTACCCAACTTAATCGCCTT
GCAGCACATCCCCCTTTCGCCAGCTGGCGTAATAGCGAAGAGGCCCGCACCGATCGCCCTTCCCAACAGT
TGCGCAGCCTGAATGGCGAATGGCGCTTTGCCTGGTTTCCGGCACCAGAAGCGGTGCCGGAAAGCTGGCT
GGAGTGCGATCTTCCTGAGGCCGATACTGTCGTCGTCCCCTCAAACTGGCAGATGCACGGTTACGATGCG
CCCATCTACACCAACGTGACCTATCCCATTACGGTCAATCCGCCGTTTGTTCCCACGGAGAATCCGACGG
GTTGTTACTCGCTCACATTTAATGTTGATGAAAGCTGGCTACAGGAAGGCCAGACGCGAATTATTTTTGA
TGGCGTTAACTCGGCGTTTCATCTGTGGTGCAACGGGCGCTGGGTCGGTTACGGCCAGGACAGTCGTTTG
CCGTCTGAATTTGACCTGAGCGCATTTTTACGCGCCGGAGAAAACCGCCTCGCGGTGATGGTGCTGCGCT
GGAGTGACGGCAGTTATCTGGAAGATCAGGATATGTGGCGGATGAGCGGCATTTTCCGTGACGTCTCGTT
GCTGCATAAACCGACTACACAAATCAGCGATTTCCATGTTGCCACTCGCTTTAATGATGATTTCAGCCGC
GCTGTACTGGAGGCTGAAGTTCAGATGTGCGGCGAGTTGCGTGACTACCTACGGGTAACAGTTTCTTTAT
GGCAGGGTGAAACGCAGGTCGCCAGCGGCACCGCGCCTTTCGGCGGTGAAATTATCGATGAGCGTGGTGG
TTATGCCGATCGCGTCACACTACGTCTGAACGTCGAAAACCCGAAACTGTGGAGCGCCGAAATCCCGAAT
CTCTATCGTGCGGTGGTTGAACTGCACACCGCCGACGGCACGCTGATTGAAGCAGAAGCCTGCGATGTCG
GTTTCCGCGAGGTGCGGATTGAAAATGGTCTGCTGCTGCTGAACGGCAAGCCGTTGCTGATTCGAGGCGT
TAACCGTCACGAGCATCATCCTCTGCATGGTCAGGTCATGGATGAGCAGACGATGGTGCAGGATATCCTG
CTGATGAAGCAGAACAACTTTAACGCCGTGCGCTGTTCGCATTATCCGAACCATCCGCTGTGGTACACGC
TGTGCGACCGCTACGGCCTGTATGTGGTGGATGAAGCCAATATTGAAACCCACGGCATGGTGCCAATGAA
TCGTCTGACCGATGATCCGCGCTGGCTACCGGCGATGAGCGAACGCGTAACGCGAATGGTGCAGCGCGAT
CGTAATCACCCGAGTGTGATCATCTGGTCGCTGGGGAATGAATCAGGCCACGGCGCTAATCACGACGCGC
TGTATCGCTGGATCAAATCTGTCGATCCTTCCCGCCCGGTGCAGTATGAAGGCGGCGGAGCCGACACCAC
GGCCACCGATATTATTTGCCCGATGTACGCGCGCGTGGATGAAGACCAGCCCTTCCCGGCTGTGCCGAAA
TGGTCCATCAAAAAATGGCTTTCGCTACCTGGAGAGACGCGCCCGCTGATCCTTTGCGAATACGCCCACG
CGATGGGTAACAGTCTTGGCGGTTTCGCTAAATACTGGCAGGCGTTTCGTCAGTATCCCCGTTTACAGGG
CGGCTTCGTCTGGGACTGGGTGGATCAGTCGCTGATTAAATATGATGAAAACGGCAACCCGTGGTCGGCT
TACGGCGGTGATTTTGGCGATACGCCGAACGATCGCCAGTTCTGTATGAACGGTCTGGTCTTTGCCGACC
GCACGCCGCATCCAGCGCTGACGGAAGCAAAACACCAGCAGCAGTTTTTCCAGTTCCGTTTATCCGGGCA
AACCATCGAAGTGACCAGCGAATACCTGTTCCGTCATAGCGATAACGAGCTCCTGCACTGGATGGTGGCG
CTGGATGGTAAGCCGCTGGCAAGCGGTGAAGTGCCTCTGGATGTCGCTCCACAAGGTAAACAGTTGATTG
AACTGCCTGAACTACCGCAGCCGGAGAGCGCCGGGCAACTCTGGCTCACAGTACGCGTAGTGCAACCGAA
CGCGACCGCATGGTCAGAAGCCGGGCACATCAGCGCCTGGCAGCAGTGGCGTCTGGCGGAAAACCTCAGT
GTGACGCTCCCCGCCGCGTCCCACGCCATCCCGCATCTGACCACCAGCGAAATGGATTTTTGCATCGAGC
TGGGTAATAAGCGTTGGCAATTTAACCGCCAGTCAGGCTTTCTTTCACAGATGTGGATTGGCGATAAAAA
ACAACTGCTGACGCCGCTGCGCGATCAGTTCACCCGTGCACCGCTGGATAACGACATTGGCGTAAGTGAA
GCGACCCGCATTGACCCTAACGCCTGGGTCGAACGCTGGAAGGCGGCGGGCCATTACCAGGCCGAAGCAG
CGTTGTTGCAGTGCACGGCAGATACACTTGCTGATGCGGTGCTGATTACGACCGCTCACGCGTGGCAGCA
TCAGGGGAAAACCTTATTTATCAGCCGGAAAACCTACCGGATTGATGGTAGTGGTCAAATGGCGATTACC
GTTGATGTTGAAGTGGCGAGCGATACACCGCATCCGGCGCGGATTGGCCTGAACTGCCAGCTGGCGCAGG
TAGCAGAGCGGGTAAACTGGCTCGGATTAGGGCCGCAAGAAAACTATCCCGACCGCCTTACTGCCGCCTG
TTTTGACCGCTGGGATCTGCCATTGTCAGACATGTATACCCCGTACGTCTTCCCGAGCGAAAACGGTCTG
CGCTGCGGGACGCGCGAATTGAATTATGGCCCACACCAGTGGCGCGGCGACTTCCAGTTCAACATCAGCC
GCTACAGTCAACAGCAACTGATGGAAACCAGCCATCGCCATCTGCTGCACGCGGAAGAAGGCACATGGCT
GAATATCGACGGTTTCCATATGGGGATTGGTGGCGACGACTCCTGGAGCCCGTCAGTATCGGCGGAATTC
CAGCTGAGCGCCGGTCGCTACCATTACCAGTTGGTCTGGTGTCAAAAATAAACTAGTCGACTCACACTGG
CTCACCTTCGGGTGGGCCTTTCTGCGTTTATATACTAGAGAGAGAATATAAAAAGCCAGATTATTAATCC
GGCTTTTTTATTATTTAATTCCTGTTATAAAAAAAGGATCAATTTTGAACTCTCTCCCAAAGTTGATCCC
TTAACGATCTAAAACAATTCATCCAGTAAAATATAATATTTTATTTTCTCCCAATCAGGCTTGATCCCCA
GTAAGTCAAAAAATAGCTCGACATACTGTTCTTCCCCGATATCCTCCCTGATCGACCGGACGCAGAAGGC
AATGTCATACCACTTGTCCGCCCTGCCGCTTCTCCCAAGATCAATAAAGCCACTTACTTTGCCATCTTTC
ACAAAGATGTTGCTGTCTCCCAGGTCGCCGTGGGAAAAGACAAGTTCCTCTTCGGGCTTTTCCGTCTTTA
AAAAATCATACAGCTCGCGCGGATCTTTAAATGGAGTGTCTTCTTCCCAGTTTTCGCAATCCACATCGGC
CAGATCGTTATTCAGTAAGTAATCCAATTCGGCTAAGCGGCTGTCTAAGCTATTCGTATAGGGACAATCC
GATATGTCGATGGAGTGAAAGAGCCTGATGCACTCCGCATACAGCTCGATAATCTTTTCAGGGCTTTGTT
CATCTTCATACTCTTCCGAGCAAAGGACGCCATCGGCCTCACTCATGAGCAGATTGCTCCAGCCATCATG
CCGTTCAAAGTGCAGGACCTTTGGAACAGGCAGCTTTCCTTCCAGCCATAGCATCATGTCCTTTTCCCGT
TCCACATCATAGGTGGTCCCTTTATACCGGCTGTCCGTCATTTTTAAATATAGGTTTTCATTTTCTCCCA
CCAGCTTATATACCTTAGCAGGAGACATTCCTTCCGTATCTTTTACGCAGCGGTATTTTTCGATCAGTTT
TTTCAATTCCGGTGATATTCTCATTTTAGCCATTTATTATTTCCTTCCTCTTTTCTACAGTATTTAAAGA
TACCCCAAGAAGCTAATTATAACAAGACGAACTCCAATTCACTGTTCCTTGCATTCTAAAACCTTAAATA
CCAGAAAACAGCTTTTTCAAAGTTGTTTTCAAAGTTGGCGTATAACATAGTATCGACGGAGCCGATTTTG
AAACCACAATTATGATAGAATTTACAAGCTATAAGGTTATTGTCCTGGGTTTCAAGCATTAGTCCATGCA
AGTTTTTATGCTTTGCCCATTCTATAGATATATTGATAAGAAGACTGGAATGCCCGCTCCGCCGGGATTA
TTCGAAAGCGCATCGTCCAAGCGAGACCGTCTGCATTCGGAAATCTCGGCCGGTTCGCGCCGAGGAAGCC
CATCTGGCTGCATCCCAAATCGACACACAACGCACGGAGGCCCCGGCGATCGCCGGGGCCTCCGAATCAT
GCGCATCGTGGAAGCGAAGCTCCGCAAAAAACCCCGCTTCAGCGGGGTTTTTTCGCGTCGCACCTCCTTG
TCGTGTATTACAGGTACTACTATAACACATCATCTAGCCCGCCCGCGATACGTCCTCTGCGGTGCAGCGT
GGTCGCGGTTCCACGCATCCGCCGCCCGCTGCGCATCGCGCAGCACGTCATTAAGGCTCTGTTGCCTTGG
CTGTTCCCTGCGCATCAGATATTCGAGCGGGCGCGATATTCGACTTCTAAGCTCTTCCACTTTGATTCGC
ATTCCCGCAACTCCTGCTCTGATGCGGCTCGCGAGTCCATCGCACTTAACAACGATGTTATCGAGGATTG
CGCCGCGCTCAGCTTTTCCCGCAGCTTCCCAGCCCCGAACCTCGGTAGCGATGGGTTGAAGCTCTCCAAT
GTCTCGCGCAACTCCGTCCGCTCGTTGCCGAAGACACTCCAATCGGTCTTGCTCATCTTCGATATCGAGC
TTCACGTCCTCGAGCTGGCTGTCAAGCTCGGCAAGGTCACCCTCCTTGTCGGCAATCTCGGTAACAAGCT
CTGCCTTACGCGTTTCGGCATCATTCAGTAAAGCGGCGGCTTCTTCCCTAGCCGCCGCGACGATTCGCGC
CGCTTCGTCCTTCGCAGGTTCAACCACGGCCTTATCGACCGCACAGCGTACCTTGTCGATATCCACGGAC
TTGTCCGTGTATACACGCTGCGCCCGCGTCTCCTCGTCAAGCTCGATTGCAGGGCGGTAGCCCATGCGCC
CCTCTAGGTAATCCCCAAGCTCCTTGTGCATGCTCCGGTAGAAGCTGCGGGGGCACATCTGCTTGTAGTT
GAACCGTCCATCTAGGATGGGCGTGAACGGCACGTGCATGTGGTCGCGGGCGGGCGTGCCATCCTTCAAC
ACCTCGTCCTTGTGGACGTACCCGCCCATCATGTTCTCGATGCCGAACTTCTTCGACAGGTACCAGTACG
TGAGACGGAAGAACCTGTCCTCATCGCCCTTGCGCACATTGTCGGGAAGCGTCACAACAACGTCAGCCAT
AACGACCGCATCCTTGCGCGTGGCACGCTTCCCTGCGGCCTTCTGGGCCTCGTTCACGCGCTCGATGCGG
CTCTCCACCGTGCCCCAGTTCGGCTCGCCATCGCGCGGCTCCACGCGCCCCACAACGAGCTTGCCGTCCT
TGTTCGTGTAGTGGCCGACCACCAAGTCGTTCTTGATGCGCTCGGGGTCGATGTTGTCGCGCTCCAGGCT
GCTGCGGTCGCGGCGGTAGTGGGCAAGCATGTGCCCGACCGATGGAGCCTTGTATTTCGCGATGTGAGCC
ATGGAAACCTCCGAACCGTACAGACTTAATCGACTAAAGTCTAGCACGTTAGACCTTAGCTACGCTAAGG
ACGTGGCAGGGCCAGCCCTGCACCCGCTCGGGCGTTCCCCCCGAGACCCCCCAGCCCTTGCCCGTTCGCG
GCTTCGCTCACGGCCCTCGGGCCATCGGCGCGAGCGCCGAACGGAGGGACTTCGCCCCTCCGAACCACCC
CTCAATCTACCTGCGGTTCGGCACACGGCACACGGCACTATTAGGGGGGCCGTCGTAGTGGCCCCCCTGT
GGTCATTTGTCATTTGTCATTTGTCACATTATTTTTCGGACACATTATTTTTCGGACGTAGTTAGCGAAA
AATAATGAGCCGCCCGATTCTGCAGGTCTCATCCAGTCGAGACACGGGCAAGGAAAGGGTCGATGGAGCA
GAGCGTCCATCGACCCTTAATCAAGTCTGGTCTATTCGGTTGGCCGTCGCGTCAATTCCGCAATCCGTGA
ACGAGTCGGCTTAGATCTGCGCGAGCGCAGACCACGCCGCCCCGTAGTCACGCATTGCTGCATTGACCCG
ACTACTCTTTGGCACCTGACTGTTCCACGCACTTGCGCTTACGTTCGGCGTTCAGATAGTTCCCGCGACA
ATAGCGCTCGAGAATCGAGTTGTACCCCACGATGATTTCGCGGTACTGCTCGGGAAACTCCCTCAGCGCC
GCAGCCGTGAAATCGTTGATGGTCTCGAACCTCTCGCACATGATGAAGCCGACCAACTCGAAGAGCATGT
CCTGCTTGTCCTTAGTCGAGAGCTGTTCGAGCTGACCAATGTCGAAGTTGTTTCCCTCGATGCGTGCTTC
GACCGGATACAGCTCCTTGCCCTTCTTGCGACAGGAAGCCGTGTCGTGAATCAGATAGTCATACGCATGC
CTGATGTTGTTGATTGGCTCGGCTGACGAACAGCACTTCTTGCCGTCCGCGCTCAATCGGTTCAAGACGT
TGATGATTGCCTTGCGTGTCGTGTTGCCGCCCCAGACAACAATGACGTGCGCATGCGTCTTGCGCTGCTT
GCTCTTCTGGTCATGGTCTATGTCGTGAACCGCATAAGCGAAAGGCACTTGAAGAATGTCGTCTATCTCG
TCCTGCCAGTCATCGCGCATGTTCTCTGGGTAGCAGATGCCCTCCCAGAGCTTCACCTTCGTCTCGCCAG
CGTTTGCCGCCATGCTATAATCTCCTTGTCTCGAATGCCCCTGCTGCCGCCAA
